>Addgene plasmid #146431 | pAc5.1B-lambdaN-HA-DmGW182-dsRNAres_G | depositor full sequence | sequence record 288876 | Full Sequence
CTTCAAGGAATTAATTCTATATTCTAAAAACACAAATGATACTTCTAAAAAAAATCATGAATGGCATCAA
CTCTGAATCAAATCTTTGCAGATGCACCTACTTCTCATTTCCACTGTCACATCATTTTTCCAGATCTCGC
TGCCTGTTATGTGGCCCACAAACCAAGACACGTTTTATGGCCATTAAAGCTGGCTGATCGTCGCCAAACA
CCAAATACATATCAATATGTACATTCGAGAAAGAAGCGATCAAAGAAGCGTCTTCGGGCGAGTAGGAGAA
TGCGGAGGAGAAGGAGAACGAGCTGATCTAGTATCTCTCCACAATCCAATGCCAACTGACCAACTGGCCA
TATTCGGAGCAATTTGAAGCCAATTTCCATCGCCTGGCGATCGCTCCATTCTTGGCTATATGTTTTTCAC
CGTTCCCGGGGCCATTTTCAAAGACTCGTCGGTAAGATAAGATTGTGTCACTCGCTGTCTCTCTTCATTT
GTCGAAGAATGCTGAGGAATTTCGCGATGACGTCGGCGAGTATTTTGAAGAATGAGAATAATTTGTATTT
ATACGAAAATCAGTTAGTGGAATTTTCTACAAAAACATGTTATCTATAGATAATTTTGTTGCAAAATATG
TTGACTATGACAAAGATTGTATGTATATACCTTTAATGTATTCTCATTTTCTTATGTATTTATAATGGCA
ATGATGATACTGATGATATTTTAAGATGATGCCAGACCACAGGCTGATTTCTGCGTCTTTTGCCGAACGC
AGTGCATGTGCGGTTGTTGTTTTTTGGAATAGTTTCAATTTTCGGACTGTCCGCTTTGATTTCAGTTTCT
TGGCTTATTCAAAAAGCAAAGTAAAGCCAAAAAAGCGAGATGGCAATACCAAATGCGGCAAAACGGTAGT
GGAAGGAAAGGGGTGCGGGGCAGCGGAAGGAAGGGTGGGGCGGGGCGTGGCGGGGTCTGTGGCTGGGCGC
GACGTCACCGACGTTGGAGCCACTCCTTTGACCATGTGTGCGTGTGTGTATTATTCGTGTCTCGCCACTC
GCCGGTTGTTTTTTTCTTTTTATCTCGCTCTCTCTAGCGCCATCTCGTACGCATGCTCAACGCACCGCAT
GTTGCCGTGTCCTTTATGCGTCATTTTGGCTCGAAATAGGCAATTATTTAAACAAAGATTAGTCAACGAA
AACGCTAAAATAAATAAGTCTACAATATGGTTACTTATTGCCATGTGTGTGCAGCCAACGATAGCAACAA
AAGCAACAACACAGTGGCTTTCCCTCTTTCACTTTTTGTTTGCAAGCGCGTGCGAGCAAGACGGCACGAC
CGGCAAACGCAATTACGCTGACAAAGAGCAGACGAAGTTTTGGCCGAAAAACATCAAGGCGCCTGATACG
AATGCATTTGCAATAACAATTGCGATATTTAATATTGTTTATGAAGCTGTTTGACTTCAAAACACACAAA
AAAAAAAATAAAACAAATTATTTGAAAGAGAATTAGGAATCGGACAGCTTATCGTTACGGGCTAACAGCA
CACCGAGACGAAATAGCTTACCTGACGTCACAGCCTCTGGAAGAACTGCCGCCAAGCAGAGAGAGAGAGA
AAAAGAGGGAGAGCAGCTTAGACCGCATGTGCTTGTGTGTGAGGCGTCTCTCTCTTCGTCTCCTGTTTGC
GCAAACGCATAGACTGCACTGAGAAAATCGATTACCTATTTTTTATGAATGAATATTTGCACTATTACTA
TTCAAAACTATTAAGATAGCAATCACATTCAATAGCCAAATACTATACCACCTGAGCGATGCAACGAAAT
GATCAATTTGAGCAAAAATGCTGCATATTTAGGACGGCATCATTATAGAAATGCTTCTTGCTGTGTACTT
TTCTCTCGTCTGGCAGCTGTTTCGCCGTTATTGTTAAAACCGGCTTAAGTTAGGTGTGTTTTCTACGACT
AGTGATGCCCCTACTAGAAGATGTGTGTTGCACAAATGTCCCTGAATAACCAATTTGAAGTGCAGATAGC
AGTAAACGTAAGCTAATATGAATATTATTTAACTGTAATGTTTTAATATCGCTGGACATTACTAATAAAC
CCACTATAAACACATGTACATATGTATGTTTTGGCATACAATGAGTAGTTGGGGAAAAAATGTGTAAAAG
CACCGTGACCATCACAGCATAAAGATAACCAGCTGAAGTATCGAATATGAGTAACCCCCAAATTGAATCA
CATGCCGCAACTGATAGGACCCATGGAAGTACACTCTTCATGGCGATATACAAGACACACACAAGCACGA
ACACCCAGTTGCGGAGGAAATTCTCCGTAAATGAAAACCCAATCGGCGAACAATTCATACCCATATATGG
TAAAAGTTTTGAACGCGACTTGAGAGCGGAGAGCATTGCGGCTGATAAGGTTTTAGCGCTAAGCGGGCTT
TATAAAACGGGCTGCGGGACCAGTTTTCATATCACTACCGTTTGAGTTCTTGTGCTGTGTGGATACTCCT
CCCGACACAAAGCCGCTCCATCAGCCAGCAGTCGTCTAATCCAGAGACCCCGGATCGGGGTACCCAACAT
GGACGCACAAACACGACGACGTGAGCGTCGCGCTGAGAAACAAGCTCAATGGAAAGCTGCAAACGGTGGA
TCTCCTCCAAGCTTGATGGCTTACCCATACGATGTTCCAGATTACGCTATGCGTGAAGCCCTTTTTTCCC
AAGATGGCTGGGGCTGTCAGCATGTTAACCAGGATACTAATTGGGAAGTTCCCAGTTCGCCAGAACCAGC
CAATAAGGATGCACCCGGTCCACCAATGTGGAAGCCAAGCATTAACAATGGTACTGATCTTTGGGAGTCC
AATTTGAGAAACGGAGGTCAGCCGGCCGCACAGCAAGTTCCAAAGCCGTCGTGGGGTCATACACCATCCT
CTAACTTAGGTGGAACATGGGGTGAGGACGACGATGGCGCCGATAGTAGTAGTGTGTGGACTGGAGGAGC
TGTTAGCAACGCGGGATCCGGAGCTGCAGTGGGAGTAAACCAAGCCGGAGTTAATGTCGGTCCAGGCGGT
GTTGTTTCGTCTGGCGGACCTCAGTGGGGACAAGGTGTCGTTGGCGTCGGACTTGGATCAACTGGCGGAA
ATGGTTCCAGTAACATTACAGGCTCTTCGGGCGTTGCCACGGGAAGCAGTGGCAATTCAAGTAATGCCGG
AAATGGATGGGGCGATCCACGCGAGATTCGTCCACTGGGCGTCGGAGGATCGATGGACATCCGTAACGTC
GAGCACCGTGGAGGAAATGGATCAGGCGCCACATCCAGTGACCCGCGTGATATCCGTATGATTGACCCAC
GCGATCCAATCCGGGGCGACCCACGCGGCATTTCAGGACGCCTCAACGGTACGTCAGAGATGTGGGGACA
CCACCCGCAGATGTCGCACAATCAACTGCAGGGAATTAATAAGATGGTCGGACAGAGCGTTGCGACAGCT
AGTACGAGCGTTGGCACGTCAGGATCCGGAATTGGACCAGGCGGACCGGGACCAAGCACGGTTTCGGGAA
ACATTCCGACGCAATGGGGTCCAGCCCAGCCCGTTAGTGTCGGAGTTAGCGGACCGAAGGATATGTCGAA
GCAAATTAGCGGCTGGGAAGAGCCGTCGCCTCCCCCACAACGCCGTAGCATCCCAAATTATGACGACGGA
ACGTCCCTCTGGGGACAACAGACACGCGTCCCGGCCGCTAGTGGACATTGGAAGGATATGACAGACTCCA
TTGGACGCAGCAGCCACCTGATGCGCGGACAGAGTCAGACCGGCGGAATTGGCATTGCTGGAGTTGGAAA
TAGCAATGTTCCAGTGGGAGCCAATCCAAGTAATCCTATAAGCAGTGTAGTTGGACCTCAAGCCCGGATT
CCATCTGTGGGCGGCGTACAACACAAACCAGACGGCGGCGCTATGTGGGTGCATTCCGGCAATGTAGGTG
GCAGAAATAATGTTGCTGCTGTTACTACTTGGGGAGATGACACTCATAGCGTTAATGTCGGCGCTCCCAG
CAGTGGCAGTGTATCCAGCAACAATTGGGTTGATGACAAGTCCAACTCAACCTTGGCACAAAACTCTTGG
AGCGACCCGGCCCCTGTTGGAGTTAGTTGGGGCAATAAGCAAAGCAAACCGCCAAGCAATAGTGCTTCAT
CAGGTTGGAGCACTGCTGCGGGCGTGGTGGATGGGGTTGATCTAGGATCTGAGTGGAACACGCACGGGGG
GATTATTGGAAAATCTCAGCAACAACAAAAACTAGCGGGACTTAACGTGGGAATGGTGAACGTAATTAAC
GCGGAGATCATTAAGCAAAGCAAGCAATACAGGATCCTTGTCGAGAACGGCTTTAAAAAGGAAGATGTAG
AGCGGGCATTAGTGATTGCTAATATGAACATCGAAGAGGCAGCCGATATGCTCCGTGCCAACTCATCCCT
ATCAATGGATGGTTGGCGTCGACATGATGAGTCCCTTGGATCTTATGCCGACCACAATAGTTCAACAAGC
AGCGGTGGATTTGCTGGTCGTTACCCGGTCAACAGTGGACAACCTTCAATGTCCTTTCCTCATAATAACC
TTATGAATAACATGGGAGGTACCGCTGTTACTGGAGGTAACAACAATACAAACATGACAGCTTTACAGGT
GCAAAAGTATTTAAATCAAGGGCAACATGGTGTCGCTGTTGGACCGCAAGCCGTTGGTAATTCTTCAGCA
GTATCTGTCGGATTTGGTCAGAACACGTCTAACGCAGCAGTGGCAGGAGCAGCCTCTGCAAATATAGCAG
CAAATACAAACAACCAACCGTCTGGTCAGCAAATTCGCATGCTAGGCCAGCAAATTCAGTTGGCCATTCA
TAGTGGTTTCATATCTAGTCAGATATTGACTCAACCGCTAACTCAAACAACCCTTAACCTTTTAAACCAA
CTTCTTAGCAATATTAAGCATCTCCAGGCTGCACAGCAATCCCTTACCCGCGGGGGAAATGTCAATCCAA
TGGCAGTGAATGTGGCTATATCTAAATACAAGCAGCAAATCCAGAATTTACAGAACCAGATAAGTGCACA
ACAGGCTGTGTATGTAAAACAGCAAAATATGCAACCAACTTCACAACAACAACAGCCCCAACAACAGCAA
CTTCCTTCTGTTCATCTAAGTAACTCAGGCAACGACTATTTAAGAGGTCACGATGCAATAAATAATTTGC
AAAGCAACTTTTCTGAGCTCAATATTAATAAGCCAAGTGGATATCAAGGAGCGTCCAATCAACAATCCCG
ATTAAATCAGTGGAAGCTTCCAGTATTAGATAAGGAGATCAACTCTGACAGTACGGAATTTTCTCGTGCC
CCAGGTGCAACGAAACAAAATTTGACGGCCAACACAAGCAACATAAACTCTTTGGGTCTTCAAAACGATA
GTACATGGTCAACTGGACGCAGTATTGGTGACGGTTGGCCTGATCCCTCATCTGATAACGAGAATAAAGA
CTGGTCTGTTGCTCAGCCAACTTCAGCAGCAACTGCTTACACTGATCTGGTCCAAGAGTTTGAGCCAGGC
AAGCCATGGAAGGGTTCACAGATCAAAAGCATAGAAGATGATCCCAGCATTACACCAGGAAGCGTTGCTA
GATCTCCATTGTCTATTAATTCGACGCCAAAAGATGCTGACATATTTGCCAATACCGGTAAAAATTCACC
GACTGATTTACCGCCACTAAGTTTATCGTCGTCTACATGGAGTTTTAATCCAAACCAAAATTATCCGAGT
CACAGTTGGTCTGACAATAGTCAACAATGTACCGCCACTTCGGAGCTTTGGACAAGCCCGCTAAATAAAT
CATCGTCTCGAGGTCCCCCGCCAGGATTGACTGCCAATTCAAATAAATCTGCAAATAGTAATGCGTCAAC
GCCAACAACTATTACCGGAGGTGCGAATGGATGGTTACAGCCTCGAAGTGGCGGTGTTCAAACCACAAAC
ACTAATTGGACAGGTGGTAACACCACTTGGGGCTCCAGTTGGTTGCTTTTGAAAAATCTAACAGCACAGA
TTGATGGTCCTACTTTGCGTACACTGTGTATGCAGCATGGGCCCCTTGTCAGCTTTCACCCGTATTTGAA
CCAAGGAATTGCCTTATGTAAATATACTACTCGTGAGGAGGCGAACAAGGCGCAAATGGCGTTAAACAAC
TGTGTCCTCGCCAACACCACAATATTTGCTGAATCTCCCAGCGAGAACGAGGTGCAAAGCATTATGCAGC
ACTTACCACAAACTCCTTCCTCTACAAGCTCTAGTGGAACTAGTGGTGGCAACGTCGGAGGCGTCGGCAC
TTCAGCCAATAATGCAAACAGTGGTTCTGCAGCTTGTCTGTCCGGAAACAATAGCGGCAACGGAAACGGC
AGCGCGAGCGGCGCCGGCAGCGGCAACAATGGCAACAGTAGCTGCAACAACAGTGCCGCCGGGGGGGGCA
GCAGCAGCAACAACACGATTACCACTGTAGCAAATTCGAATCTTGTTGGTTCTAGTGGCTCTGTCTCAAA
TTCCTCTGGCGTTACTGCTAACTCTAGTACTGTTTCTGTAGTTAGTTGTACAGCGAGTGGGAATTCCATA
AATGGGGCAGGTACTGCAAACAGTTCTGGTTCAAAGAGTAGTGCAAACAATTTAGCTAGCGGCCAGTCTA
GCGCTTCTAACTTAACTAATAGCACCAATTCAACATGGCGACAAACTAGCCAAAACCAAGCTCTTCAAAG
TCAAAGCAGGCCATCAGGCAGAGAAGCTGACTTTGATTATATATCTCTCGTTTATTCCATTGTTGATGAT
TAAGCGGCCGCTCGAGTCTAGAGGGCCCGCGGTTCGAAGGTAAGCCTATCCCTAACCCTCTCCTCGGTCT
CGATTCTACGCGTACCGGTCATCATCACCATCACCATTGAGTTTAAACCCGCTGATCAGCCTCGACTGTG
CCTTCTAAGGCCTGAGCTCGCTGATCAGCCTCGATCGAGGATCCAGACATGATAAGATACATTGATGAGT
TTGGACAAACCACAACTAGAATGCAGTGAAAAAAATGCTTTATTTGTGAAATTTGTGATGCTATTGCTTT
ATTTGTAACCATTATAAGCTGCAATAAACAAGTTAACAACAACAATTGCATTCATTTTATGTTTCAGGTT
CAGGGGGAGGTGTGGGAGGTTTTTTAAAGCAAGTAAAACCTCTACAAATGTGGTATGGCTGATTATGATC
AGTCGACCGATGCCCTTGAGAGCCTTCAACCCAGTCAGCTCCTTCCGGTGGGCGCGGGGCATGACTATCG
TCGCCGCACTTATGACTGTCTTCTTTATCATGCAACTCGTAGGACAGGTGCCGGCAGCGCTCTGGGTCAT
TTTCGGCGAGGACCGCTTTCGCTGGAGCGCGACGATGATCGGCCTGTCGCTTGCGGTATTCGGAATCTTG
CACGCCCTCGCTCAAGCCTTCGTCACTGGTCCCGCCACCAAACGTTTCGGCGAGAAGCAGGCCATTATCG
CCGGCATGGCGGCCGACGCGCTGGGCTACGTCTTGCTGGCGTTCGCGACGCGAGGCTGGATGGCCTTCCC
CATTATGATTCTTCTCGCTTCCGGCGGCATCGGGATGCCCGCGTTGCAGGCCATGCTGTCCAGGCAGGTA
GATGACGACCATCAGGGACAGCTTCAAGGATCGCTCGCGGCTCTTACCAGCCAGCAAAAGGCCAGGAACC
GTAAAAAGGCCGCGTTGCTGGCGTTTTTCCATAGGCTCCGCCCCCCTGACGAGCATCACAAAAATCGACG
CTCAAGTCAGAGGTGGCGAAACCCGACAGGACTATAAAGATACCAGGCGTTTCCCCCTGGAAGCTCCCTC
GTGCGCTCTCCTGTTCCGACCCTGCCGCTTACCGGATACCTGTCCGCCTTTCTCCCTTCGGGAAGCGTGG
CGCTTTCTCAATGCTCACGCTGTAGGTATCTCAGTTCGGTGTAGGTCGTTCGCTCCAAGCTGGGCTGTGT
GCACGAACCCCCCGTTCAGCCCGACCGCTGCGCCTTATCCGGTAACTATCGTCTTGAGTCCAACCCGGTA
AGACACGACTTATCGCCACTGGCAGCAGCCACTGGTAACAGGATTAGCAGAGCGAGGTATGTAGGCGGTG
CTACAGAGTTCTTGAAGTGGTGGCCTAACTACGGCTACACTAGAAGGACAGTATTTGGTATCTGCGCTCT
GCTGAAGCCAGTTACCTTCGGAAAAAGAGTTGGTAGCTCTTGATCCGGCAAACAAACCACCGCTGGTAGC
GGTGGTTTTTTTGTTTGCAAGCAGCAGATTACGCGCAGAAAAAAAGGATCTCAAGAAGATCCTTTGATCT
TTTCTACGGGGTCTGACGCTCAGTGGAACGAAAACTCACGTTAAGGGATTTTGGTCATGAGATTATCAAA
AAGGATCTTCACCTAGATCCTTTTAAATTAAAAATGAAGTTTTAAATCAATCTAAAGTATATATGAGTAA
ACTTGGTCTGACAGTTACCAATGCTTAATCAGTGAGGCACCTATCTCAGCGATCTGTCTATTTCGTTCAT
CCATAGTTGCCTGACTCCCCGTCGTGTAGATAACTACGATACGGGAGGGCTTACCATCTGGCCCCAGTGC
TGCAATGATACCGCGAGACCCACGCTCACCGGCTCCAGATTTATCAGCAATAAACCAGCCAGCCGGAAGG
GCCGAGCGCAGAAGTGGTCCTGCAACTTTATCCGCCTCCATCCAGTCTATTAATTGTTGCCGGGAAGCTA
GAGTAAGTAGTTCGCCAGTTAATAGTTTGCGCAACGTTGTTGCCATTGCTGCAGGCATCGTGGTGTCACG
CTCGTCGTTTGGTATGGCTTCATTCAGCTCCGGTTCCCAACGATCAAGGCGAGTTACATGATCCCCCATG
TTGTGCAAAAAAGCGGTTAGCTCCTTCGGTCCTCCGATCGTTGTCAGAAGTAAGTTGGCCGCAGTGTTAT
CACTCATGGTTATGGCAGCACTGCATAATTCTCTTACTGTCATGCCATCCGTAAGATGCTTTTCTGTGAC
TGGTGAGTACTCAACCAAGTCATTCTGAGAATAGTGTATGCGGCGACCGAGTTGCTCTTGCCCGGCGTCA
ACACGGGATAATACCGCGCCACATAGCAGAACTTTAAAAGTGCTCATCATTGGAAAACGTTCTTCGGGGC
GAAAACTCTCAAGGATCTTACCGCTGTTGAGATCCAGTTCGATGTAACCCACTCGTGCACCCAACTGATC
TTCAGCATCTTTTACTTTCACCAGCGTTTCTGGGTGAGCAAAAACAGGAAGGCAAAATGCCGCAAAAAAG
GGAATAAGGGCGACACGGAAATGTTGAATACTCATACTCTTCCTTTTTCAATATTATTGAAGCATTTATC
AGGGTTATTGTCTCATGAGCGGATACATATTTGAATGTATTTAGAAAAATAAACAAATAGGGGTTCCGCG
CACATTTCCCCGAAAAGTGCCACCTGACGTCTAAGAAACCATTATTATCATGACATTAACCTATAAAAAT
AGGCGTATCACGAGGCCCTTTCGT
Features (pLannotate 1.2.2; 11 found; start..end, strand, type, name):
     56..2568    +  promoter       Ac5 promoter: Drosophila melanogaster actin 5C promoter
   2589..2654    +  CDS            N (fragment): REGN_LAMBD - Experimental evidence at protein level: Swiss-Prot protein existence level 1. Plays a role as a transcriptional antitermination factor that allows the virus to initiate its lytic phase. Activates expression of the delayed viral early genes by modifying host RNA polymerase (RNAP) into a form that is resistant to termination signals. This antitermination function requires the host NusA protein which serves to stabilize the interaction between antitermination protein N and host RNA polymerase. From Escherichia phage lambda (Bacteriophage lambda).
   2682..2708    +  CDS            3xHA (fragment): three tandem HA epitope tags
   2709..6860    +  CDS            gw: GAWKY_DROME - Also known as GW182 From Drosophila melanogaster (Fruit fly).
   6899..6940    +  CDS            V5 tag: epitope tag from simian virus 5
   7040..7174    -  polyA_signal   SV40 poly(A) signal: SV40 polyadenylation signal
   7197..7281    -  CDS            large T antigen (fragment): large T antigen from SV40 (simian virus 40)
   7282..7752    +  CDS            TcR (fragment): tetracycline efflux protein; tet; confers resistance to tetracycline
   7796..8384    -  rep_origin     ori: high-copy-number ColE1/pMB1/pBR322/pUC origin of replication
   8555..9415    -  CDS            AmpR: β-lactamase; bla; confers resistance to ampicillin, carbenicillin, and related antibiotics
   9416..9520    -  promoter       AmpR promoter: bla
