[The description below was written by a language model from this plasmid's Addgene catalogue record and pLannotate feature annotations shown in this document.]
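Description:
pAc5.1B-lambdaN-HA-DmGW182-dsRNAres_G is a 9.6 kb insect expression plasmid for producing a tagged form of the Drosophila melanogaster GW182 protein (gene gw). The catalogue lists the backbone as unknown, although the name and the annotated features point to a pAc5.1-type vector. In bacteria it is maintained through a ColE1/pUC-family origin and selected with ampicillin via the bla gene and its own promoter. The catalogue describes it as low copy, even though the annotated origin is of the high-copy type. Short remnants of a tetracycline resistance gene and of SV40 large T antigen are also detected; these are fragments, not functional markers.

The expression cassette is driven by the constitutive Drosophila actin 5C (Ac5) promoter. It encodes, in order, a short fragment of bacteriophage lambda N protein, an HA epitope (annotated as a partial match to a 3xHA element, consistent with a single HA copy) and the full gw coding sequence, and is terminated by an SV40 polyadenylation signal. A vector-derived V5 tag lies downstream of the insert, but the record does not say whether it is in frame and translated. The lambda N peptide is the RNA-binding portion that recognises BoxB hairpins, so the fusion can be tethered to a BoxB-containing reporter mRNA to test silencing activity directly, while HA allows detection.

The "dsRNAres" designation indicates a version resistant to dsRNA targeting the endogenous transcript, which would suit complementation experiments in knockdown cells, though the record does not detail the resistance changes. Relative to the reference sequence, the insert carries V704A, N799S and one silent change. The associated work concerns the role of GW182 in miRNA-mediated silencing.
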