Addgene plasmid #146431: pAc5.1B-lambdaN-HA-DmGW182-dsRNAres_G
Purpose: Insect Expression of DmGW182-dsRNAres
Depositing lab: Elisa Izaurralde. Depositing organization: Max Planck Institute for Developmental Biology. Publication: A C-terminal silencing domain in GW182 is essential for miRNA function. Eulalio A, Helms S, Fritzsch C, Fauser M, Izaurralde E. RNA. 2009 Jun;15(6):1067-77. doi: 10.1261/rna.1605509. Epub 2009 Apr 21. PubMed 19383769.
Backbone
  Vector backbone: Unknown
  Vector type: Insect Expression
Growth in bacteria
  Bacterial resistance: Ampicillin, 100 μg/mL
  Growth temperature: 37°C
  Growth strain: DH5alpha
  Copy number: Low Copy
Gene/Insert
  Gene/Insert name: DmGW182-dsRNAres
  Species: D. melanogaster (fly)
  Mutation: two non silent mutations V704A and N799S, and one silent mutation G2295A compared to the sequence given by NM_166780.1.
  Entrez Gene: gw (a.k.a. Dmel_CG31992, CG11484, CG31992, CG9905, Dmel\CG31992, GQ182, GW, GW182, Gw, Gw182, anon-EST:Posey205, dGW182, gw182)
  Cloning method: Unknown
Terms and licenses: Academic/Nonprofit Terms; Industry Terms: Not Available to Industry
Depositor comments: Plasmids from this collection were made available to the research community and donated after the lab closed. Please note that the sequence provided by the depositing laboratory may be theoretical/predicted or based on Sanger sequencing results. There may be discrepancies between sequencing results obtained by Addgene and the depositor sequence. If an Addgene verified sequence is not available, please contact before placing your order to request that our lab fully sequence the plasmid.
How to cite: pAc5.1B-lambdaN-HA-DmGW182-dsRNAres_G was a gift from Elisa Izaurralde (Addgene plasmid # 146431 ; http://n2t.net/addgene:146431 ; RRID:Addgene_146431)
